>Addgene plasmid #108434 | pKM468-EGFP | addgene full sequence | sequence record 210461 | Addgene NGS Result
GGCAGTCGATCGTACGCTAGTTAACTACGTCGACATCGATAAGCTTGGCTTGTCGACGACGGCGGTCTCC
GTCGTCAGGATCATCGATGGTGTCGAAGGGCGAGGAGCTGTTCACCGGCGTCGTGCCCATCCTGGTCGAG
CTGGACGGCGACGTGAACGGCCACAAGTTCAGCGTCTCGGGCGAGGGCGAGGGCGACGCGACCTACGGCA
AGCTGACCCTGAAGTTCATCTGCACCACCGGCAAGCTGCCGGTCCCCTGGCCGACCCTGGTGACCACCCT
GACCTACGGCGTGCAGTGTTTCTCGCGGTACCCCGACCACATGAAGCAGCACGACTTCTTCAAGAGCGCG
ATGCCGGAGGGCTACGTCCAGGAGCGCACCATCTTCTTCAAGGACGACGGCAACTACAAGACCCGGGCCG
AGGTCAAGTTCGAGGGCGACACCCTGGTGAACCGCATCGAGCTGAAGGGCATCGACTTCAAGGAAGACGG
CAACATCCTGGGCCACAAGCTGGAGTACAACTACAACTCGCACAACGTCTACATCATGGCGGACAAGCAG
AAGAACGGCATCAAGGTGAACTTCAAGATCCGCCACAACATCGAGGACGGCAGCGTCCAGCTGGCCGACC
ACTACCAGCAGAACACCCCCATCGGCGACGGCCCCGTCCTGCTGCCGGACAACCACTACCTGAGCACCCA
GTCGGCGCTGAGCAAGGACCCGAACGAGAAGCGGGACCACATGGTCCTGCTGGAGTTCGTGACCGCCGCG
GGCATCACCCTGGGCATGGACGAGCTGTACAAGGGCGGCGGCGGCGAGAACCTGTACTTCCAGGACTACA
AGGACGACGACGACAAGCACCACCACCACCACCACTAGTGACTCGAGTCTAGAGCATGCACTAGTGCGGC
CGCTAGCGGTACCAGATCTGGGCCCTTAAGTCGCGTTGCGCTCGGTCGTTCGGCTGCGGCGAGCGGTATC
AGCTCACTCAAAGGCGGTAATACGGTTATCCACAGAATCAGGGGATAACGCAGGAAAGAACATGTGAGCA
AAAGGCCAGCAAAAGGCCAGGAACCGTAAAAAGGCCGCGTTGCTGGCGTTTTTCCATAGGCTCCGCCCCC
CTGACGAGCATCACAAAAATCGACGCTCAAGTCAGAGGTGGCGAAACCCGACAGGACTATAAAGATACCA
GGCGTTTCCCCCTGGAAGCTCCCTCGTGCGCTCTCCTGTTCCGACCCTGCCGCTTACCGGATACCTGTCC
GCCTTTCTCCCCTCGGGAAGCGTGGCGCTTTCTCATAGCTCACGCTGTAGGTATCTCAGTTCGGTGTAGG
TCGTTCGCTCCAAGCTGGGCTGTGTGCACGAACCCCCCGTTCAGCCCGACCGCTGCGCCTTATCCGGTAA
CTATCGTCTTGAGTCCAACCCGGTAAGACACGACTTATCGCCACTGGCAGCAGCCACTGGTAACAGGATT
AGCAGAGCGAGGTATGTAGGCGGTGCTACAGAGTTCTTGAAGTGGTGGCCTAACTACGGCTACACTAGAA
GGACAGTATTTGGTATCTGCGCTCTGCTGAAGCCAGTTACCTTCGGAAAAAGAGTTGGTAGCTCTTGATC
CGGCAAACAAACCACCGCTGGTAGCGGTGGTTTTTTTGTTTGCAAGCAGCAGATTACGCGCAGAAAAAAA
GGATCTCAAGAAGATCCTTTGATCTTTTCTACGGGGTCTGACGCTCATGGAACTAGAGCATGAGATTATC
AAAAAGGATCTTCACCTAGATCCTTTTAAATTAAAAATCGGCACGTAAGAGGTTCCAACTTTCACCATAA
TGAAATAAGATCACTACCGGGCGTATTTTTTGAGTTATCGAGATTTTCAGGAGCTAAGGAAGCTAAAATG
GAGAAAAAAATCACTGGATATACCACCGTTGATATATCCCAATGGCATCGTAAAGAACATTTTGAGGCAT
TTCAGTCAGTTGCTCAATGTACCTATAACCAGACCGTTCAGCTGGATATTACGGCCTTTTTAAAGACCGT
AAAGAAAAATAAGCACAAGTTTTATCCGGCCTTTATTCACATTCTTGCCCGCCTGATGAATGCTCATCCG
GAATTCCGTATGGCAATGAAAGACGGTGAGCTGGTGATATGGGATAGTGTTCACCCTTGTTACACCGTTT
TCCATGAGCAAACTGAAACGTTTTCATCGCTCTGGAGTGAATACCACGACGATTTCCGGCAGTTTCTACA
CATATATTCGCAAGATGTGGCGTGTTACGGTGAAAACCTGGCCTATTTCCCTAAAGGGTTTATTGAGAAT
ATGTTTTTCGTCTCAGCCAATCCCTGGGTGAGTTTCACCAGTTTTGATTTAAACGTGGCCAATATGGACA
ACTTCTTCGCCCCCGTTTTCACCATGGGCAAATATTATACGCAAGGCGACAAGGTGCTGATGCCGCTGGC
GATTCAGGTTCATCATGCCGTTTGTGATGGCTTCCATGTCGGCAGAATGCTTAATGAATTACAACAGTAC
TGCGATGAGTGGCTGGCGGAAACGGCAATGCTGAAGTTTTAAATCAATCTAAAGTATATATGAGTAAACT
TGGTCTGACAGTTACCAATGCTTAATCAGTGAGGCACCTATCTCAGCGATCTGTCTATTTCGTTCATCCA
TAGTTGCCTGACTCCCCGACGTGGCCGACCAGCCCGTCATCGTCAACGCCTGATCCGCGGTGCGGACAGG
CCGTGTCGCGACCGGCCGTGCGGAATTAAGCCGGCCCGTACCCTGTGAATAGAGGTCCGCTGTGACACAA
GAATCCCTGTTACTTCTCGACCGTATTGATTCGGATGATTCCTACGCGAGCCTGCGGAACGACCAGGAAT
TCTGGGAGCCGCTGGCCCGCCGAGCCCTGGAGGAGCTCGGGCTGCCGGTGCCGCCGGTGCTGCGGGTGCC
CGGCGAGAGCACCAACCCCGTACTGGTCGGCGAGCCCGGCCCGGTGATCAAGCTGTTCGGCGAGCACTGG
TGCGGTCCGGAGAGCCTCGCGTCGGAGTCGGAGGCGTACGCGGTCCTGGCGGACGCCCCGGTGCCGGTGC
CCCGCCTCCTCGGCCGCGGCGAGCTGCGGCCCGGCACCGGAGCCTGGCCGTGGCCCTACCTGGTGATGAG
CCGGATGACCGGCACCACCTGGCGGTCCGCGATGGACGGCACGACCGACCGGAACGCGCTGCTCGCCCTG
GCCCGCGAACTCGGCCGGGTGCTCGGCCGGCTGCACAGGGTGCCGCTGACCGGGAACACCGTGCTCACCC
CCCATTCCGAGGTCTTCCCGGAACTGCTGCGGGAACGCCGCGCGGCGACCGTCGAGGACCACCGCGGGTG
GGGCTACCTCTCGCCCCGGCTGCTGGACCGCCTGGAGGACTGGCTGCCGGACGTGGACACGCTGCTGGCC
GGCCGCGAACCCCGGTTCGTCCACGGCGACCTGCACGGGACCAACATCTTCGTGGACCTGGCCGCGACCG
AGGTCACCGGGATCGTCGACTTCACCGACGTCTATGCGGGAGACTCCCGCTACAGCCTGGTGCAACTGCA
TCTCAACGCCTTCCGGGGCGACCGCGAGATCCTGGCCGCGCTGCTCGACGGGGCGCAGTGGAAGCGGACC
GAGGACTTCGCCCGCGAACTGCTCGCCTTCACCTTCCTGCACGACTTCGAGGTGTTCGAGGAGACCCCGC
TGGATCTCTCCGGCTTCACCGATCCGGAGGAACTGGCGCAGTTCCTCTGGGGGCCGCCGGACACCGCCCC
CGGCGCCTGACGCCCCCTCTAGCTGATCACCGCGGCCATGATGGCATAAAACGAAAGGCCCAGTCTTTCG
ACTGAGCCTTTCGTTTTATTTGATGCCT
Features (pLannotate 1.2.2; 9 found; start..end, strand, type, name):
     87..803     +  CDS            EGFP: EGFP is a basic (constitutively fluorescent) green fluorescent protein published in 1996, derived from Aequorea victoria. It is reported to be a rapidly-maturing weak dimer with moderate acid sensitivity.
    837..857     +  CDS            FLAG (fragment): FLAG® epitope tag, followed by an enterokinase cleavage site
    858..875     +  CDS            9xHis (fragment): 9xHis affinity tag
   1101..1689    -  rep_origin     ori: high-copy-number ColE1/pMB1/pBR322/pUC origin of replication
   1787..1887    +  promoter       cat promoter: promoter of the E. coli cat gene encoding chloramphenicol acetyltransferase
   1888..2533    +  CDS            CmR (fragment): chloramphenicol acetyltransferase; cat; confers resistance to chloramphenicol
   2603..2683    -  CDS            bla(M) (fragment): β-lactamase lacking the signal sequence; bla(M); allows cytosolic expression of β-lactamase
   2795..3787    +  CDS            hyg: KHYB_STRHY - Experimental evidence at protein level: Swiss-Prot protein existence level 1. The aminoglycoside phosphotransferases achieve inactivation of their antibiotic substrates by phosphorylation. From Streptomyces hygroscopicus.
   3826..3872    -  terminator     rrnB T1 terminator: transcription terminator T1 from the E. coli rrnB gene
