[The description below was written by a language model from this plasmid's Addgene catalogue record and pLannotate feature annotations shown in this document.]
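Description:
pKM468-EGFP is a small (about 3.9 kb) ORBIT integrating plasmid built on the pKM446 backbone and intended for C-terminal tagging of chromosomal genes in mycobacteria with EGFP. It is propagated in E. coli through a ColE1/pMB1-type origin. The feature annotation calls this origin high copy, but the depositor lists the plasmid as low copy. Maintenance in E. coli relies on a chloramphenicol acetyltransferase gene driven by its own cat promoter. A hygromycin phosphotransferase gene from Streptomyces hygroscopicus, followed by an rrnB T1 terminator, provides the marker used to recover integrants in the target host. A short β-lactamase fragment is also annotated; it appears to be a remnant of earlier cloning rather than a working marker. No mycobacterial replication origin is annotated, which fits a plasmid that must integrate to be retained.

The payload is a synthetic cassette recorded as attB-eGFP-4xGly-TEV-Flag-6xHis. The feature table picks up the EGFP coding sequence and the FLAG and His tags downstream of it. It does not annotate the attB site, glycine linker or TEV cleavage site, which are known only from the catalogue entry. No promoter is annotated upstream of EGFP, as expected for a tag meant to be read through from the target gene. In the ORBIT approach, a targeting oligonucleotide first places a phage attachment site at the chosen chromosomal position. Site-specific recombination with the plasmid's attB then inserts the whole plasmid there. If that site lies at the 3' end of an open reading frame, the native gene becomes fused in frame to EGFP and the epitope tags. The resulting fusions allow fluorescent localisation, and the tags should also permit detection or affinity purification of proteins expressed from their endogenous loci.
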