Addgene plasmid #108434: pKM468-EGFP
Purpose: ORBIT integrating plasmid for C-terminal tagging with EGFP.
Depositing lab: Kenan Murphy. Depositing organization: University of Massachusetts, Worcester. Publication: ORBIT: a New Paradigm for Genetic Engineering of Mycobacterial Chromosomes. Murphy KC, Nelson SJ, Nambi S, Papavinasasundaram K, Baer CE, Sassetti CM. MBio. 2018 Dec 11;9(6). pii: mBio.01467-18. doi: 10.1128/mBio.01467-18. PubMed 30538179.
Backbone
  Vector backbone: pKM446
  Backbone manufacturer: Kenan Murphy
  Backbone size w/o insert (bp): 3159
  Total vector size (bp): 3879
  Modifications to backbone: Insertion of attB-EGFP sequence
  Vector type: ORBIT integrating plasmid
  Selectable markers: Hygromycin
Growth in bacteria
  Bacterial resistance: Chloramphenicol, 25 μg/mL
  Growth temperature: 37°C
  Growth strain: DH5alpha
  Growth instructions: Grow in LB containing 20 ug/ml chloramphenicol.
  Copy number: Low Copy
Gene/Insert
  Gene/Insert name: attB-eGFP-4xGly-TEV-Flag-6xHis
  Species: Synthetic
  Insert size (bp): 829
Resource information
  A portion of this plasmid was derived from a plasmid made by: Christina Baer (the source of eGFP was pEN-GFP23).
Terms and licenses: Academic/Nonprofit Terms; Industry Terms: Not Available to Industry
Depositor comments: ORBIT plasmid for creating EGFP fusions to target genes. Strain should be grown in 20 ug/ml chloramphenicol for isolation of plasmid. Yields with Qiagen miniprep kits are typically in the range from 60-90 ug/ml from 5 ml culture.
How to cite: pKM468-EGFP was a gift from Kenan Murphy (Addgene plasmid # 108434 ; http://n2t.net/addgene:108434 ; RRID:Addgene_108434)
